>Addgene plasmid #137160 | pAAV-nEF-Coff/Fon-ChRmine-oScarlet | depositor full sequence | sequence record 265123 | pAAV-nEF-Coff/Fon-ChRmine-oScarlet sequence 7109 bps
CCTGCAGGCAGCTGCGCGCTCGCTCGCTCACTGAGGCCGCCCGGGCAAAGCCCGGGCGTCGGGCGACCTT
TGGTCGCCCGGCCTCAGTGAGCGAGCGAGCGCGCAGAGAGGGAGTGGCCAACTCCATCACTAGGGGTTCC
TGCGGCCGCACGCGTAAGGATCTGCGATCGCTCCGGTGCCCGTCAGTGGGCAGAGCGCACATCGCCCACA
GTCCCCGAGAAGTTGGGGGGAGGGGTCGGCAATTGAACGGGTGCCTAGAGAAGGTGGCGCGGGGTAAACT
GGGAAAGTGATGTCGTGTACTGGCTCCGCCTTTTTCCCGAGGGTGGGGGAGAACCGTATATAAGTGCAGT
AGTCGCCGTGAACGTTCTTTTTCGCAACGGGTTTGCCGCCAGAACACAGCTGAAGCTTCGAGGGGCTCGC
ATCTCTCCTTCACGCGCCCGCCGCCCTACCTGAGGCCGCCATCCACGCCGGTTGAGTCGCGTTCTGCCGC
CTCCCGCCTGTGGTGCCTCCTGAACTGCGTCCGCCGTCTAGGTAAGTTTAAAGCTCAGGTCGAGACCGGG
CCTTTGTCCGGCGCTCCCTTGGAGCCTACCTAGACTCAGCCGGCTCTCCACGCTTTGCCTGACCCTGCTT
GCTCAACTCTACGTCTTTGTTTCGTTTTCTGTTCTGCGCCGTTACAGATCCAAGCTGTGACCGGCGCCTA
CGGATCCGAAGTTCCTATTCTTCAAATAGTATAGGAACTTCGCAGAGTAGTAGCTGGATTGTAGCTGCTA
TTAGCAATCTAAAACCTCTTAGAAGTTCCTATTCTTCAAAAGGTATAGGAACTTCGGCGCGCCTCATTAC
ACCTCGTTCTCGTAGCAGAACTTGTACAGCTCGTCCATGCCGCCGGTGGAGTGGCGGCCCTCGGAGCGTT
CGTACTGTTCCACCACGGTGTAGTCCTCGTTGTGGGAGGTGATGTCCAACTTGCGGTCCACGTTGTAGGC
GCCGGGCATCTGCACGGGCTTCTTGGCCTTGTAGGTGGTCTTGAAGTCCGCCAGGTAGCGCCCGCCGTCC
TTCAGGCGCAGGGCCATCTTAATGTCGCCCTTCAGCACGCCGTCCTCGGGGTACAACCGCTCGGTGGACG
CTTCCCAGCCCATTGTCTTCTTCTGCATTACGGGGCCGTCAGGAGGGAAGTTGGTGCCGCGGAGCTTCAC
CTTGTAGATCAGGGTGCCGTCCTCCAGGGAGGTGTCCTGGGTCACGGTCACGGCGCCGCCGTCCTCGAAG
TTCATCACGCGGTCCCACTTGAAGCCCTCGGGGAAGGACTGCTTATAGTAGTCGGGGATGTCGGCGGGGT
GCTTGGTGAAGGCCCTGTGGGACGACATGACTTAACCAGTTAACCATGTTCTCTGAACATGAGAAGGGCT
GGCCACTCTCCAGTCGACATAACTTCGTATAGGATACTTTATACGAAGTTATGCAGAATGGTAGCTGGAT
TGTAGCTGCTATTAGCAATATGAAACCTCTTAATAACTTCGTATAGTATACCTTATACGAAGTTATACTA
GTCCTCCTGTACTCACCTGGAGCCGTACATGAACTGAGGGGACAGGATGTCCCAGGAGAAGGGCAGGGGG
CCACCCTTGGTCACCTTCAGCTTGGCGGTCTGGGTGCCCTCGTAGGGGCGGCCCTCGCCCTCGCCCTCGA
TCTCGAACTCGTGGCCGTTCATGGAGCCCTCCATGTGCACCTTGAACCGCATGAACTCCTTGATCACTGC
CTCGCCCTTGCTCACCATGGGACCGGGGTTTTCTTCCACGTCTCCTGCTTGCTTTAACAGAGAGAAGTTC
GTGGCTCCGGAGCCGGGCGCGCCCACGTTGATGTCGATCTGGTCCAGGGGGATGTACTCGCCCTCGCTGG
TGATCCTGCTCTTGGCGGCCGCAGACAGTCTCCGCAGGCGCTCGCCATTGCTGCTCAGCCTCATATCCAG
CTCCAGCTTCTGGAACTCATCCTCGTCGTGTCCCAGCTGCTCCAGCAGCCGAAACAGCTCCTCATCATAG
GTCTTTCTGAACCGGGCCAGGGCAAAGCCGTAACAGGACTTGGCCACGATGTCGCACACGCAGTGGGCCA
CCTCTGTCCAGTTATCGTCGATCCAGCCGAAGCCTCTAGGGCAGATGGCCCACACCAGGGGAAACAGAAT
CCACAGCATGGAGAAGGTAAACACGGCGAACTTCAGCACGTGCAGGCTGTGCTCGGCGCCTGTATCCTGG
GCCAGCTGGGCCAGCCGGCTATACTGCTTGGCCACGATGCTCATCACGATAGAGTAGGCGAAGATAAACC
AGAAACAGCCAAAGCCATACCAGGCGTAGGCGCCATTCCTCAGCCTAGGGTCGCCCTCTGCGTAGAACTC
GGCCAGCACGCCAGACATCAGGATGGCAAAGATGATGGCGCTACAAGACACGCGATAGGGGGCCCTCAGC
TGATACAGCAGATCGTACACCAGCATTGGGCAGGTCAGCATGTAGTCGGCATACCTAAACACATGAGAAA
TAGAGTCATAAGCACATGGGTCACATACAGGAGATATGTATATAACATTAATACAATTTTATAAAAAAAA
GGGGGGGCACAGGTACCATAACTTCGTATAAAGTATCCTATACGAAGTTATTTGCCTTAACCCAGAAATT
ATCACTGTTATTCTTTAGAATGGTGCAAAGAATAACTTCGTATAAGGTATACTATACGAAGTTATGCTAG
CAACCCCGACACTTACCTGTAATTGCCGAAGCCGATGATGAAGGGGCCCACATCGCCGAAGTTGTGGCCC
AGTGTGTCGGCCACGATCTTGCCGAAGTAGCTCAGCATGGCAAAGAAATTCACAAACAGGGCCAGGTTCT
GCTCCTCCTGATAGCCGGCGTAAAAGGAGGTTCTCTTGCTAGGGCCCCGAGATGTCCAGGACTCATAGCC
CAGGTAGAATGTGGTGATTGTCAGCACGATAAAGCAAGACCAGTGGGCGCCGATGGCCACGGAGTTCAGC
TTGGTATCCAGATACCAGCCGTCCATTGTGCCCACGTAGAACATCTGGTCGGTGCCTGGTGCGTGTGCCA
TGGTGGCGAGCTCGAAGTTCCTATACTATTTGAAGAATAGGAACTTCTTGCCTTAACCCAGAAATTATCA
CTGTTATTCTTTAGAATGGTGCAAAGAGAAGTTCCTATACCTTTTGAAGAATAGGAACTTCGAATTCGAT
ATCAAGCTTATCGATAATCAACCTCTGGATTACAAAATTTGTGAAAGATTGACTGGTATTCTTAACTATG
TTGCTCCTTTTACGCTATGTGGATACGCTGCTTTAATGCCTTTGTATCATGCTATTGCTTCCCGTATGGC
TTTCATTTTCTCCTCCTTGTATAAATCCTGGTTGCTGTCTCTTTATGAGGAGTTGTGGCCCGTTGTCAGG
CAACGTGGCGTGGTGTGCACTGTGTTTGCTGACGCAACCCCCACTGGTTGGGGCATTGCCACCACCTGTC
AGCTCCTTTCCGGGACTTTCGCTTTCCCCCTCCCTATTGCCACGGCGGAACTCATCGCCGCCTGCCTTGC
CCGCTGCTGGACAGGGGCTCGGCTGTTGGGCACTGACAATTCCGTGGTGTTGTCGGGGAAATCATCGTCC
TTTCCTTGGCTGCTCGCCTATGTTGCCACCTGGATTCTGCGCGGGACGTCCTTCTGCTACGTCCCTTCGG
CCCTCAATCCAGCGGACCTTCCTTCCCGCGGCCTGCTGCCGGCTCTGCGGCCTCTTCCGCGTCTTCGCCT
TCGCCCTCAGACGAGTCGGATCTCCCTTTGGGCCGCCTCCCCGCATCGATACCGAGCGCTGCTCGAGAGA
TCTACGGGTGGCATCCCTGTGACCCCTCCCCAGTGCCTCTCCTGGCCCTGGAAGTTGCCACTCCAGTGCC
CACCAGCCTTGTCCTAATAAAATTAAGTTGCATCATTTTGTCTGACTAGGTGTCCTTCTATAATATTATG
GGGTGGAGGGGGGTGGTATGGAGCAAGGGGCAAGTTGGGAAGACAACCTGTAGGGCCTGCGGGGTCTATT
GGGAACCAAGCTGGAGTGCAGTGGCACAATCTTGGCTCACTGCAATCTCCGCCTCCTGGGTTCAAGCGAT
TCTCCTGCCTCAGCCTCCCGAGTTGTTGGGATTCCAGGCATGCATGACCAGGCTCAGCTAATTTTTGTTT
TTTTGGTAGAGACGGGGTTTCACCATATTGGCCAGGCTGGTCTCCAACTCCTAATCTCAGGTGATCTACC
CACCTTGGCCTCCCAAATTGCTGGGATTACAGGCGTGAACCACTGCTCCCTTCCCTGTCCTTCTGATTTT
GTAGGTAACCACGTGCGGACCGAGCGGCCGCAGGAACCCCTAGTGATGGAGTTGGCCACTCCCTCTCTGC
GCGCTCGCTCGCTCACTGAGGCCGGGCGACCAAAGGTCGCCCGACGCCCGGGCTTTGCCCGGGCGGCCTC
AGTGAGCGAGCGAGCGCGCAGCTGCCTGCAGGGGCGCCTGATGCGGTATTTTCTCCTTACGCATCTGTGC
GGTATTTCACACCGCATA
[142 nt withheld, positions 4569-4710]
C
[141 nt withheld, positions 4712-4852]
CCTTTGACGTTGGAGTCCACGTTCTTT
[37 nt withheld, positions 4880-4916]
ACCCTATCTCGGGCTATTCTTTTGATTTATAAGGGATTTTGCCGATTTCGGCCTATTGGTTAAAAAATGA
GCTGATTTAACAAAAATTTAACGCGAATTTTAACAAAATATTAACGTTTACAATTTTATGGTGCACTCTC
AGTACAATCTGCTCTGATGCCGCATAGTTAAGCCAGCCCCGACACCCGCCAACACCCGCTGACGCGCCCT
GACGGGCTTGTCTGCTCCCGGCATCCGCTTACAGACAAGCTGTGACCGTCTCCGGGAGCTGCATGTGTCA
GAGGTTTTCACCGTCATCACCGAAACGCGCGAGACGAAAGGGCCTCGTGATACGCCTATTTTTATAGGTT
AATGTCATGATAATAATGGTTTCTTAGACGTCAGGTGGCACTTTTCGGGGAAATGTGCGCGGAACCCCTA
TTTGTTTATTTTTCTAAATACATTCAAATATGTATCCGCTCATGAGACAATAACCCTGATAAATGCTTCA
ATAATATTGAAAAAGGAAGAGTATGAGTATTCAACATTTCCGTGTCGCCCTTATTCCCTTTTTTGCGGCA
TTTTGCCTTCCTGTTTTTGCTCACCCAGAAACGCTGGTGAAAGTAAAAGATGCTGAAGATCAGTTGGGTG
CACGAGTGGGTTACATCGAACTGGATCTCAACAGCGGTAAGATCCTTGAGAGTTTTCGCCCCGAAGAACG
TTTTCCAATGATGAGCACTTTTAAAGTTCTGCTATGTGGCGCGGTATTATCCCGTATTGACGCCGGGCAA
GAGCAACTCGGTCGCCGCATACACTATTCTCAGAATGACTTGGTTGAGTACTCACCAGTCACAGAAAAGC
ATCTTACGGATGGCATGACAGTAAGAGAATTATGCAGTGCTGCCATAACCATGAGTGATAACACTGCGGC
CAACTTACTTCTGACAACGATCGGAGGACCGAAGGAGCTAACCGCTTTTTTGCACAACATGGGGGATCAT
GTAACTCGCCTTGATCGTTGGGAACCGGAGCTGAATGAAGCCATACCAAACGACGAGCGTGACACCACGA
TGCCTGTAGCAATGGCAACAACGTTGCGCAAACTATTAACTGGCGAACTACTTACTCTAGCTTCCCGGCA
ACAATTAATAGACTGGATGGAGGCGGATAAAGTTGCAGGACCACTTCTGCGCTCGGCCCTTCCGGCTGGC
TGGTTTATTGCTGATAAATCTGGAGCCGGTGAGCGTGGGTCTCGCGGTATCATTGCAGCACTGGGGCCAG
ATGGTAAGCCCTCCCGTATCGTAGTTATCTACACGACGGGGAGTCAGGCAACTATGGATGAACGAAATAG
ACAGATCGCTGAGATAGGTGCCTCACTGATTAAGCATTGGTAACTGTCAGACCAAGTTTACTCATATATA
CTTTAGATTGATTTAAAACTTCATTTTTAATTTAAAAGGATCTAGGTGAAGATCCTTTTTGATAATCTCA
TGACCAAAATCCCTTAACGTGAGTTTTCGTTCCACTGAGCGTCAGACCCCGTAGAAAAGATCAAAGGATC
TTCTTGAGATCCTTTTTTTCTGCGCGTAATCTGCTGCTTGCAAACAAAAAAACCACCGCTACCAGCGGTG
GTTTGTTTGCCGGATCAAGAGCTACCAACTCTTTTTCCGAAGGTAACTGGCTTCAGCAGAGCGCAGATAC
CAAATACTGTCCTTCTAGTGTAGCCGTAGTTAGGCCACCACTTCAAGAACTCTGTAGCACCGCCTACATA
CCTCGCTCTGCTAATCCTGTTACCAGTGGCTGCTGCCAGTGGCGATAAGTCGTGTCTTACCGGGTTGGAC
TCAAGACGATAGTTACCGGATAAGGCGCAGCGGTCGGGCTGAACGGGGGGTTCGTGCACACAGCCCAGCT
TGGAGCGAACGACCTACACCGAACTGAGATACCTACAGCGTGAGCTATGAGAAAGCGCCACGCTTCCCGA
AGGGAGAAAGGCGGACAGGTATCCGGTAAGCGGCAGGGTCGGAACAGGAGAGCGCACGAGGGAGCTTCCA
GGGGGAAACGCCTGGTATCTTTATAGTCCTGTCGGGTTTCGCCACCTCTGACTTGAGCGTCGATTTTTGT
GATGCTCGTCAGGGGGGCGGAGCCTATGGAAAAACGCCAGCAACGCGGCCTTTTTACGGTTCCTGGCCTT
TTGCTGGCCTTTTGCTCACATGT
Features (pLannotate 1.2.2; 26 found; start..end, strand, type, name):
      1..141     -  repeat_region  AAV2 ITR: inverted terminal repeat of adeno-associated virus serotype 2 inverted
    188..399     +  promoter       EF-1α core promoter: core promoter for human elongation factor EF-1α
    412..680     +  LTR            5' LTR (truncated): truncated 5' long terminal repeat (LTR) from human T-cell leukemia virus (HTLV) type 1
    750..791     -  intron         β-globin intron (fragment): internally truncated intron from human β-globin
    861..1358    -  CDS            mScarlet (fragment): mScarlet is a basic (constitutively fluorescent) red fluorescent protein published in 2016, derived from synthetic construct. It has moderate acid sensitivity.
   1419..1452    +  protein_bind   lox2272: Cre-mediated recombination occurs in the 8-bp core sequence (GGATACTT). lox2272 sites are compatible with each other, but incompatible with loxP or loxN sites (Lee and Saito, 1988). Cre recombinase
   1453..1502    -  intron         β-globin intron (fragment): internally truncated intron from human β-globin
   1503..1536    +  protein_bind   loxN: Cre-mediated recombination occurs in the 8-bp core sequence (GTATACCT). loxN sites are compatible with each other, but incompatible with loxP or lox2272 sites. Cre recombinase
   1556..1768    -  CDS            mScarlet (fragment): mScarlet is a basic (constitutively fluorescent) red fluorescent protein published in 2016, derived from synthetic construct. It has moderate acid sensitivity.
   1770..1825    -  CDS            P2A (fragment): 2A peptide from porcine teschovirus-1 polyprotein Eukaryotic ribosomes fail to insert a peptide bond between the Gly and Pro residues, yielding separate polypeptides.
   1841..1903    -  CDS            KCNJ2 (fragment): KCNJ2_HUMAN - Also known as IRK1. Experimental evidence at protein level: Swiss-Prot protein existence level 1. Probably participates in establishing action potential waveform and excitability of neuronal and muscle tissues. Inward rectifier potassium channels are characterized by a greater tendency to allow potassium to flow into the cell rather than out of it. Their voltage dependence is regulated by the concentration of extracellular potassium; as external potassium is raised, the voltage range of the channel opening shifts to more positive voltages. The inward rectification is mainly due t
   2608..2641    -  protein_bind   lox2272: Cre-mediated recombination occurs in the 8-bp core sequence (GGATACTT). lox2272 sites are compatible with each other, but incompatible with loxP or loxN sites (Lee and Saito, 1988). Cre recombinase
   2642..2691    -  intron         β-globin intron (fragment): internally truncated intron from human β-globin
   2692..2725    -  protein_bind   loxN: Cre-mediated recombination occurs in the 8-bp core sequence (GTATACCT). loxN sites are compatible with each other, but incompatible with loxP or lox2272 sites. Cre recombinase
   3128..3178    -  intron         β-globin intron (fragment): internally truncated intron from human β-globin
   3212..3236    +  misc_feature   MCS (fragment): pBluescript multiple cloning site
   3236..3824    +  misc_feature   WPRE: woodchuck hepatitis virus posttranscriptional regulatory element
   3856..4332    +  polyA_signal   hGH poly(A) signal: human growth hormone polyadenylation signal
   4372..4512    +  repeat_region  AAV2 ITR: inverted terminal repeat of adeno-associated virus serotype 2 inverted
   4517..4568    -  misc_feature   bom (fragment): basis of mobility region from pBR322
   4587..4967    +  rep_origin     M13 ori (sequence partly withheld): M13 bacteriophage origin of replication; arrow indicates direction of (+) strand synthesis
   5043..5092    -  misc_feature   bom (fragment): basis of mobility region from pBR322
   5194..5229    -  CDS            rop (fragment): Rop protein, which maintains plasmids at low copy number; rop
   5324..5428    +  promoter       AmpR promoter: bla
   5429..6289    +  CDS            AmpR: β-lactamase; bla; confers resistance to ampicillin, carbenicillin, and related antibiotics
   6460..7048    +  rep_origin     ori: high-copy-number ColE1/pMB1/pBR322/pUC origin of replication
