>Addgene plasmid #137160 | pAAV-nEF-Coff/Fon-ChRmine-oScarlet | addgene full sequence | sequence record 272778 | Addgene NGS Result
CCTGCAGGCAGCTGCGCGCTCGCTCGCTCACTGAGGCCGCCCGGGCGTCGGGCGACCTTTGGTCGCCCGG
CCTCAGTGAGCGAGCGAGCGCGCAGAGAGGGAGTGGCCAACTCCATCACTAGGGGTTCCTGCGGCCGCAC
GCGTAAGGATCTGCGATCGCTCCGGTGCCCGTCAGTGGGCAGAGCGCACATCGCCCACAGTCCCCGAGAA
GTTGGGGGGAGGGGTCGGCAATTGAACGGGTGCCTAGAGAAGGTGGCGCGGGGTAAACTGGGAAAGTGAT
GTCGTGTACTGGCTCCGCCTTTTTCCCGAGGGTGGGGGAGAACCGTATATAAGTGCAGTAGTCGCCGTGA
ACGTTCTTTTTCGCAACGGGTTTGCCGCCAGAACACAGCTGAAGCTTCGAGGGGCTCGCATCTCTCCTTC
ACGCGCCCGCCGCCCTACCTGAGGCCGCCATCCACGCCGGTTGAGTCGCGTTCTGCCGCCTCCCGCCTGT
GGTGCCTCCTGAACTGCGTCCGCCGTCTAGGTAAGTTTAAAGCTCAGGTCGAGACCGGGCCTTTGTCCGG
CGCTCCCTTGGAGCCTACCTAGACTCAGCCGGCTCTCCACGCTTTGCCTGACCCTGCTTGCTCAACTCTA
CGTCTTTGTTTCGTTTTCTGTTCTGCGCCGTTACAGATCCAAGCTGTGACCGGCGCCTACGGATCCGAAG
TTCCTATTCTTCAAATAGTATAGGAACTTCGCAGAGTAGTAGCTGGATTGTAGCTGCTATTAGCAATCTA
AAACCTCTTAGAAGTTCCTATTCTTCAAAAGGTATAGGAACTTCGGCGCGCCTCATTACACCTCGTTCTC
GTAGCAGAACTTGTACAGCTCGTCCATGCCGCCGGTGGAGTGGCGGCCCTCGGAGCGTTCGTACTGTTCC
ACCACGGTGTAGTCCTCGTTGTGGGAGGTGATGTCCAACTTGCGGTCCACGTTGTAGGCGCCGGGCATCT
GCACGGGCTTCTTGGCCTTGTAGGTGGTCTTGAAGTCCGCCAGGTAGCGCCCGCCGTCCTTCAGGCGCAG
GGCCATCTTAATGTCGCCCTTCAGCACGCCGTCCTCGGGGTACAACCGCTCGGTGGACGCTTCCCAGCCC
ATTGTCTTCTTCTGCATTACGGGGCCGTCAGGAGGGAAGTTGGTGCCGCGGAGCTTCACCTTGTAGATCA
GGGTGCCGTCCTCCAGGGAGGTGTCCTGGGTCACGGTCACGGCGCCGCCGTCCTCGAAGTTCATCACGCG
GTCCCACTTGAAGCCCTCGGGGAAGGACTGCTTATAGTAGTCGGGGATGTCGGCGGGGTGCTTGGTGAAG
GCCCTGTGGGACGACATGACTTAACCAGTTAACCATGTTCTCTGAACATGAGAAGGGCTGGCCACTCTCC
AGTCGACATAACTTCGTATAGGATACTTTATACGAAGTTATGCAGAATGGTAGCTGGATTGTAGCTGCTA
TTAGCAATATGAAACCTCTTAATAACTTCGTATAGTATACCTTATACGAAGTTATACTAGTCCTCCTGTA
CTCACCTGGAGCCGTACATGAACTGAGGGGACAGGATGTCCCAGGAGAAGGGCAGGGGGCCACCCTTGGT
CACCTTCAGCTTGGCGGTCTGGGTGCCCTCGTAGGGGCGGCCCTCGCCCTCGCCCTCGATCTCGAACTCG
TGGCCGTTCATGGAGCCCTCCATGTGCACCTTGAACCGCATGAACTCCTTGATCACTGCCTCGCCCTTGC
TCACCATGGGACCGGGGTTTTCTTCCACGTCTCCTGCTTGCTTTAACAGAGAGAAGTTCGTGGCTCCGGA
GCCGGGCGCGCCCACGTTGATGTCGATCTGGTCCAGGGGGATGTACTCGCCCTCGCTGGTGATCCTGCTC
TTGGCGGCCGCAGACAGTCTCCGCAGGCGCTCGCCATTGCTGCTCAGCCTCATATCCAGCTCCAGCTTCT
GGAACTCATCCTCGTCGTGTCCCAGCTGCTCCAGCAGCCGAAACAGCTCCTCATCATAGGTCTTTCTGAA
CCGGGCCAGGGCAAAGCCGTAACAGGACTTGGCCACGATGTCGCACACGCAGTGGGCCACCTCTGTCCAG
TTATCGTCGATCCAGCCGAAGCCTCTAGGGCAGATGGCCCACACCAGGGGAAACAGAATCCACAGCATGG
AGAAGGTAAACACGGCGAACTTCAGCACGTGCAGGCTGTGCTCGGCGCCTGTATCCTGGGCCAGCTGGGC
CAGCCGGCTATACTGCTTGGCCACGATGCTCATCACGATAGAGTAGGCGAAGATAAACCAGAAACAGCCA
AAGCCATACCAGGCGTAGGCGCCATTCCTCAGCCTAGGGTCGCCCTCTGCGTAGAACTCGGCCAGCACGC
CAGACATCAGGATGGCAAAGATGATGGCGCTACAAGACACGCGATAGGGGGCCCTCAGCTGATACAGCAG
ATCGTACACCAGCATTGGGCAGGTCAGCATGTAGTCGGCATACCTAAACACATGAGAAATAGAGTCATAA
GCACATGGGTCACATACAGGAGATATGTATATAACATTAATACAATTTTATAAAAAAAAGGGGGGGCACA
GGTACCATAACTTCGTATAAAGTATCCTATACGAAGTTATTTGCCTTAACCCAGAAATTATCACTGTTAT
TCTTTAGAATGGTGCAAAGAATAACTTCGTATAAGGTATACTATACGAAGTTATGCTAGCAACCCCGACA
CTTACCTGTAATTGCCGAAGCCGATGATGAAGGGGCCCACATCGCCGAAGTTGTGGCCCAGTGTGTCGGC
CACGATCTTGCCGAAGTAGCTCAGCATGGCAAAGAAATTCACAAACAGGGCCAGGTTCTGCTCCTCCTGA
TAGCCGGCGTAAAAGGAGGTTCTCTTGCTAGGGCCCCGAGATGTCCAGGACTCATAGCCCAGGTAGAATG
TGGTGATTGTCAGCACGATAAAGCAAGACCAGTGGGCGCCGATGGCCACGGAGTTCAGCTTGGTATCCAG
ATACCAGCCGTCCATTGTGCCCACGTAGAACATCTGGTCGGTGCCTGGTGCGTGTGCCATGGTGGCGAGC
TCGAAGTTCCTATACTATTTGAAGAATAGGAACTTCTTGCCTTAACCCAGAAATTATCACTGTTATTCTT
TAGAATGGTGCAAAGAGAAGTTCCTATACCTTTTGAAGAATAGGAACTTCGAATTCGATATCAAGCTTAT
CGATAATCAACCTCTGGATTACAAAATTTGTGAAAGATTGACTGGTATTCTTAACTATGTTGCTCCTTTT
ACGCTATGTGGATACGCTGCTTTAATGCCTTTGTATCATGCTATTGCTTCCCGTATGGCTTTCATTTTCT
CCTCCTTGTATAAATCCTGGTTGCTGTCTCTTTATGAGGAGTTGTGGCCCGTTGTCAGGCAACGTGGCGT
GGTGTGCACTGTGTTTGCTGACGCAACCCCCACTGGTTGGGGCATTGCCACCACCTGTCAGCTCCTTTCC
GGGACTTTCGCTTTCCCCCTCCCTATTGCCACGGCGGAACTCATCGCCGCCTGCCTTGCCCGCTGCTGGA
CAGGGGCTCGGCTGTTGGGCACTGACAATTCCGTGGTGTTGTCGGGGAAATCATCGTCCTTTCCTTGGCT
GCTCGCCTATGTTGCCACCTGGATTCTGCGCGGGACGTCCTTCTGCTACGTCCCTTCGGCCCTCAATCCA
GCGGACCTTCCTTCCCGCGGCCTGCTGCCGGCTCTGCGGCCTCTTCCGCGTCTTCGCCTTCGCCCTCAGA
CGAGTCGGATCTCCCTTTGGGCCGCCTCCCCGCATCGATACCGAGCGCTGCTCGAGAGATCTACGGGTGG
CATCCCTGTGACCCCTCCCCAGTGCCTCTCCTGGCCCTGGAAGTTGCCACTCCAGTGCCCACCAGCCTTG
TCCTAATAAAATTAAGTTGCATCATTTTGTCTGACTAGGTGTCCTTCTATAATATTATGGGGTGGAGGGG
GGTGGTATGGAGCAAGGGGCAAGTTGGGAAGACAACCTGTAGGGCCTGCGGGGTCTATTGGGAACCAAGC
TGGAGTGCAGTGGCACAATCTTGGCTCACTGCAATCTCCGCCTCCTGGGTTCAAGCGATTCTCCTGCCTC
AGCCTCCCGAGTTGTTGGGATTCCAGGCATGCATGACCAGGCTCAGCTAATTTTTGTTTTTTTGGTAGAG
ACGGGGTTTCACCATATTGGCCAGGCTGGTCTCCAACTCCTAATCTCAGGTGATCTACCCACCTTGGCCT
CCCAAATTGCTGGGATTACAGGCGTGAACCACTGCTCCCTTCCCTGTCCTTCTGATTTTGTAGGTAACCA
CGTGCGGACCGAGCGGCCGCAGGAACCCCTAGTGATGGAGTTGGCCACTCCCTCTCTGCGCGCTCGCTCG
CTCACTGAGGCCGGGCGACCAAAGGTCGCCCGACGCCCGGGCTTTGCCCGGGCGGCCTCAGTGAGCGAGC
GAGCGCGCAGCTGCCTGCAGGGGCGCCTGATGCGGTATTTTCTCCTTACGCATCTGTGCGGTATTTCACA
CCGCATA
[95 nt withheld, positions 4558-4652]
T
[46 nt withheld, positions 4654-4699]
C
[141 nt withheld, positions 4701-4841]
CCTTTGACGTTGGAGTCCACGTTCTTT
[37 nt withheld, positions 4869-4905]
ACTCTATCTCGGGCTATTCTTTTGATTTATAAGGGATTTTGCCGATTTCGGTCTATTGGTTAAAAAATGA
GCTGATTTAACAAAAATTTAACGCGAATTTTAACAAAATATTAACGTTTACAATTTTATGGTGCACTCTC
AGTACAATCTGCTCTGATGCCGCATAGTTAAGCCAGCCCCGACACCCGCCAACACCCGCTGACGCGCCCT
GACGGGCTTGTCTGCTCCCGGCATCCGCTTACAGACAAGCTGTGACCGTCTCCGGGAGCTGCATGTGTCA
GAGGTTTTCACCGTCATCACCGAAACGCGCGAGACGAAAGGGCCTCGTGATACGCCTATTTTTATAGGTT
AATGTCATGATAATAATGGTTTCTTAGACGTCAGGTGGCACTTTTCGGGGAAATGTGCGCGGAACCCCTA
TTTGTTTATTTTTCTAAATACATTCAAATATGTATCCGCTCATGAGACAATAACCCTGATAAATGCTTCA
ATAATATTGAAAAAGGAAGAGTATGAGTATTCAACATTTCCGTGTCGCCCTTATTCCCTTTTTTGCGGCA
TTTTGCCTTCCTGTTTTTGCTCACCCAGAAACGCTGGTGAAAGTAAAAGATGCTGAAGATCAGTTGGGTG
CACGAGTGGGTTACATCGAACTGGATCTCAACAGCGGTAAGATCCTTGAGAGTTTTCGCCCCGAAGAACG
TTTTCCAATGATGAGCACTTTTAAAGTTCTGCTATGTGGCGCGGTATTATCCCGTATTGACGCCGGGCAA
GAGCAACTCGGTCGCCGCATACACTATTCTCAGAATGACTTGGTTGAGTACTCACCAGTCACAGAAAAGC
ATCTTACGGATGGCATGACAGTAAGAGAATTATGCAGTGCTGCCATAACCATGAGTGATAACACTGCGGC
CAACTTACTTCTGACAACGATCGGAGGACCGAAGGAGCTAACCGCTTTTTTGCACAACATGGGGGATCAT
GTAACTCGCCTTGATCGTTGGGAACCGGAGCTGAATGAAGCCATACCAAACGACGAGCGTGACACCACGA
TGCCTGTAGCAATGGCAACAACGTTGCGCAAACTATTAACTGGCGAACTACTTACTCTAGCTTCCCGGCA
ACAATTAATAGACTGGATGGAGGCGGATAAAGTTGCAGGACCACTTCTGCGCTCGGCCCTTCCGGCTGGC
TGGTTTATTGCTGATAAATCTGGAGCCGGTGAGCGTGGGTCTCGCGGTATCATTGCAGCACTGGGGCCAG
ATGGTAAGCCCTCCCGTATCGTAGTTATCTACACGACGGGGAGTCAGGCAACTATGGATGAACGAAATAG
ACAGATCGCTGAGATAGGTGCCTCACTGATTAAGCATTGGTAACTGTCAGACCAAGTTTACTCATATATA
CTTTAGATTGATTTAAAACTTCATTTTTAATTTAAAAGGATCTAGGTGAAGATCCTTTTTGATAATCTCA
TGACCAAAATCCCTTAACGTGAGTTTTCGTTCCACTGAGCGTCAGACCCCGTAGAAAAGATCAAAGGATC
TTCTTGAGATCCTTTTTTTCTGCGCGTAATCTGCTGCTTGCAAACAAAAAAACCACCGCTACCAGCGGTG
GTTTGTTTGCCGGATCAAGAGCTACCAACTCTTTTTCCGAAGGTAACTGGCTTCAGCAGAGCGCAGATAC
CAAATACTGTTCTTCTAGTGTAGCCGTAGTTAGGCCACCACTTCAAGAACTCTGTAGCACCGCCTACATA
CCTCGCTCTGCTAATCCTGTTACCAGTGGCTGCTGCCAGTGGCGATAAGTCGTGTCTTACCGGGTTGGAC
TCAAGACGATAGTTACCGGATAAGGCGCAGCGGTCGGGCTGAACGGGGGGTTCGTGCACACAGCCCAGCT
TGGAGCGAACGACCTACACCGAACTGAGATACCTACAGCGTGAGCTATGAGAAAGCGCCACGCTTCCCGA
AGGGAGAAAGGCGGACAGGTATCCGGTAAGCGGCAGGGTCGGAACAGGAGAGCGCACGAGGGAGCTTCCA
GGGGGAAACGCCTGGTATCTTTATAGTCCTGTCGGGTTTCGCCACCTCTGACTTGAGCGTCGATTTTTGT
GATGCTCGTCAGGGGGGCGGAGCCTATGGAAAAACGCCAGCAACGCGGCCTTTTTACGGTTCCTGGCCTT
TTGCTGGCCTTTTGCTCACATGT
Features (pLannotate 1.2.2; 27 found; start..end, strand, type, name):
     12..39      +  repeat_region  AAV2 ITR (fragment): inverted terminal repeat of adeno-associated virus serotype 2 inverted
     68..95      +  repeat_region  AAV2 ITR (fragment): inverted terminal repeat of adeno-associated virus serotype 2 inverted
    177..388     +  promoter       EF-1α core promoter: core promoter for human elongation factor EF-1α
    401..669     +  LTR            5' LTR (truncated): truncated 5' long terminal repeat (LTR) from human T-cell leukemia virus (HTLV) type 1
    739..780     -  intron         β-globin intron (fragment): internally truncated intron from human β-globin
    850..1347    -  CDS            mScarlet (fragment): mScarlet is a basic (constitutively fluorescent) red fluorescent protein published in 2016, derived from synthetic construct. It has moderate acid sensitivity.
   1408..1441    +  protein_bind   lox2272: Cre-mediated recombination occurs in the 8-bp core sequence (GGATACTT). lox2272 sites are compatible with each other, but incompatible with loxP or loxN sites (Lee and Saito, 1988). Cre recombinase
   1442..1491    -  intron         β-globin intron (fragment): internally truncated intron from human β-globin
   1492..1525    +  protein_bind   loxN: Cre-mediated recombination occurs in the 8-bp core sequence (GTATACCT). loxN sites are compatible with each other, but incompatible with loxP or lox2272 sites. Cre recombinase
   1545..1757    -  CDS            mScarlet (fragment): mScarlet is a basic (constitutively fluorescent) red fluorescent protein published in 2016, derived from synthetic construct. It has moderate acid sensitivity.
   1759..1814    -  CDS            P2A (fragment): 2A peptide from porcine teschovirus-1 polyprotein Eukaryotic ribosomes fail to insert a peptide bond between the Gly and Pro residues, yielding separate polypeptides.
   1830..1892    -  CDS            KCNJ2 (fragment): KCNJ2_HUMAN - Also known as IRK1. Experimental evidence at protein level: Swiss-Prot protein existence level 1. Probably participates in establishing action potential waveform and excitability of neuronal and muscle tissues. Inward rectifier potassium channels are characterized by a greater tendency to allow potassium to flow into the cell rather than out of it. Their voltage dependence is regulated by the concentration of extracellular potassium; as external potassium is raised, the voltage range of the channel opening shifts to more positive voltages. The inward rectification is mainly due t
   2597..2630    -  protein_bind   lox2272: Cre-mediated recombination occurs in the 8-bp core sequence (GGATACTT). lox2272 sites are compatible with each other, but incompatible with loxP or loxN sites (Lee and Saito, 1988). Cre recombinase
   2631..2680    -  intron         β-globin intron (fragment): internally truncated intron from human β-globin
   2681..2714    -  protein_bind   loxN: Cre-mediated recombination occurs in the 8-bp core sequence (GTATACCT). loxN sites are compatible with each other, but incompatible with loxP or lox2272 sites. Cre recombinase
   3117..3167    -  intron         β-globin intron (fragment): internally truncated intron from human β-globin
   3201..3225    +  misc_feature   MCS (fragment): pBluescript multiple cloning site
   3225..3813    +  misc_feature   WPRE: woodchuck hepatitis virus posttranscriptional regulatory element
   3845..4321    +  polyA_signal   hGH poly(A) signal: human growth hormone polyadenylation signal
   4361..4501    +  repeat_region  AAV2 ITR: inverted terminal repeat of adeno-associated virus serotype 2 inverted
   4506..4557    -  misc_feature   bom (fragment): basis of mobility region from pBR322
   4576..5031    +  rep_origin     f1 ori (sequence partly withheld): f1 bacteriophage origin of replication; arrow indicates direction of (+) strand synthesis
   5032..5081    -  misc_feature   bom (fragment): basis of mobility region from pBR322
   5183..5218    -  CDS            rop (fragment): Rop protein, which maintains plasmids at low copy number; rop
   5313..5417    +  promoter       AmpR promoter: bla
   5418..6278    +  CDS            AmpR: β-lactamase; bla; confers resistance to ampicillin, carbenicillin, and related antibiotics
   6449..7037    +  rep_origin     ori: high-copy-number ColE1/pMB1/pBR322/pUC origin of replication
