[The description below was written by a language model from this plasmid's Addgene catalogue record and pLannotate feature annotations shown in this document.]
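Description:
pAAV-nEF-Coff/Fon-ChRmine-oScarlet is an AAV2-based transfer plasmid from the INTRSECT 2.0 intersectional expression series, designed to express its payload only in cells that contain Flp recombinase and lack Cre. It is propagated in bacteria through a high-copy ColE1/pUC-type origin with ampicillin selection (AmpR), and it also carries an f1/M13 phage origin. The expression cassette lies between AAV2 inverted terminal repeats, which allow packaging into recombinant AAV. The left ITR is complete in the depositor sequence but appears only as short fragments in the NGS-derived record, which is otherwise annotated equivalently.

Transcription is driven by the nEF promoter, annotated as the EF-1α core promoter followed by a truncated HTLV-1 LTR segment. The transcript is stabilised and terminated by a WPRE and the human growth hormone polyadenylation signal. The roughly 2.5 kb insert encodes the opsin ChRmine, which the annotation tool does not itself label. A short KCNJ2 (Kir2.1)-derived segment follows it, presumably a trafficking motif, and a P2A peptide links it to the red fluorescent protein oScarlet (E95D), so that opsin and reporter are made as separate polypeptides.

The coding sequence sits in reverse orientation relative to the promoter. It is split into pieces by β-globin-derived intron fragments that house the recombinase sites, including oppositely oriented lox2272 and loxN pairs. The Flp target sites implied by the Flp/FRT vector type are not annotated. In line with the stated logic, Flp would invert the coding sequence into the sense orientation, with splicing removing the site-bearing introns. Cre acting on the lox pairs would flip the enclosed segment and disrupt the reading frame. The construct is intended for viral delivery of ChRmine to recombinase-defined cell populations for optogenetic work.
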