Addgene plasmid #137160: pAAV-nEF-Coff/Fon-ChRmine-oScarlet
Purpose: Intersectional viral expression of ChRmine-p2a-oScarlet in cells expressing Flp AND NOT Cre
Depositing lab: Karl Deisseroth & INTRSECT 2.0 Project. Depositing organization: Stanford University. Publication: Comprehensive Dual- and Triple-Feature Intersectional Single-Vector Delivery of Diverse Functional Payloads to Cells of Behaving Mammals. Fenno LE, Ramakrishnan C, Kim YS, Evans KE, Lo M, Vesuna S, Inoue M, Cheung KYM, Yuen E, Pichamoorthy N, Hong ASO, Deisseroth K. Neuron. 2020 Jun 20. pii: S0896-6273(20)30432-3. doi: 10.1016/j.neuron.2020.06.003. PubMed 32574559.
Backbone
  Vector backbone: AAV2-nEF-WPRE
  Backbone size w/o insert (bp): 4600
  Vector type: AAV, Cre/Lox, Synthetic Biology ; Flp/FRT
Growth in bacteria
  Bacterial resistance: Ampicillin, 100 μg/mL
  Growth temperature: 37°C
  Growth strain: NEB Stable
  Copy number: High Copy
Gene/Insert
  Gene/Insert name: Coff/Fon-ChRmine-p2a-oScarlet
  Species: Synthetic; Prokaryotic
  Insert size (bp): 2500
  Mutation: oScarlet E95D
  Promoter: nEF
  Cloning method: Restriction Enzyme; 5′ cloning site BamHI (unknown if destroyed); 3′ cloning site EcoRI (unknown if destroyed)
  Sequencing primers: 5′ GACCCTGCTTGCTCAACTCT; 3′ GGGCCACAACTCCTCATAAA
Terms and licenses: Academic/Nonprofit Terms; Industry Terms: Not Available to Industry
Depositor comments: Additional sequencing primers: Intron 2F GGGACGACATGACTTAACCAG; Intron 2R CCAGCCCTTCTCATGTTCAG; Intron 1F CCTGTATGTGACCCATGTGC; Intron 1R: GCACATGGGTCACATACAGG
How to cite: pAAV-nEF-Coff/Fon-ChRmine-oScarlet was a gift from Karl Deisseroth & INTRSECT 2.0 Project (Addgene plasmid # 137160 ; http://n2t.net/addgene:137160 ; RRID:Addgene_137160) For viral preps, please replace (Addgene plasmid # 137160) in the above sentence with: (Addgene viral prep # 137160-AAV8)
