>Addgene plasmid #137160 | pAAV-nEF-Coff/Fon-ChRmine-oScarlet | depositor partial sequence | sequence record 265006 | Promoter through WPRE
AAGGATCTGCGATCGCTCCGGTGCCCGTCAGTGGGCAGAGCGCACATCGCCCACAGTCCCCGAGAAGTTG
GGGGGAGGGGTCGGCAATTGAACGGGTGCCTAGAGAAGGTGGCGCGGGGTAAACTGGGAAAGTGATGTCG
TGTACTGGCTCCGCCTTTTTCCCGAGGGTGGGGGAGAACCGTATATAAGTGCAGTAGTCGCCGTGAACGT
TCTTTTTCGCAACGGGTTTGCCGCCAGAACACAGCTGAAGCTTCGAGGGGCTCGCATCTCTCCTTCACGC
GCCCGCCGCCCTACCTGAGGCCGCCATCCACGCCGGTTGAGTCGCGTTCTGCCGCCTCCCGCCTGTGGTG
CCTCCTGAACTGCGTCCGCCGTCTAGGTAAGTTTAAAGCTCAGGTCGAGACCGGGCCTTTGTCCGGCGCT
CCCTTGGAGCCTACCTAGACTCAGCCGGCTCTCCACGCTTTGCCTGACCCTGCTTGCTCAACTCTACGTC
TTTGTTTCGTTTTCTGTTCTGCGCCGTTACAGATCCAAGCTGTGACCGGCGCCTACGGATCCGAAGTTCC
TATTCTTCAAATAGTATAGGAACTTCGCAGAGTAGTAGCTGGATTGTAGCTGCTATTAGCAATCTAAAAC
CTCTTAGAAGTTCCTATTCTTCAAAAGGTATAGGAACTTCGGCGCGCCTCATTACACCTCGTTCTCGTAG
CAGAACTTGTACAGCTCGTCCATGCCGCCGGTGGAGTGGCGGCCCTCGGAGCGTTCGTACTGTTCCACCA
CGGTGTAGTCCTCGTTGTGGGAGGTGATGTCCAACTTGCGGTCCACGTTGTAGGCGCCGGGCATCTGCAC
GGGCTTCTTGGCCTTGTAGGTGGTCTTGAAGTCCGCCAGGTAGCGCCCGCCGTCCTTCAGGCGCAGGGCC
ATCTTAATGTCGCCCTTCAGCACGCCGTCCTCGGGGTACAACCGCTCGGTGGACGCTTCCCAGCCCATTG
TCTTCTTCTGCATTACGGGGCCGTCAGGAGGGAAGTTGGTGCCGCGGAGCTTCACCTTGTAGATCAGGGT
GCCGTCCTCCAGGGAGGTGTCCTGGGTCACGGTCACGGCGCCGCCGTCCTCGAAGTTCATCACGCGGTCC
CACTTGAAGCCCTCGGGGAAGGACTGCTTATAGTAGTCGGGGATGTCGGCGGGGTGCTTGGTGAAGGCCC
TGTGGGACGACATGACTTAACCAGTTAACCATGTTCTCTGAACATGAGAAGGGCTGGCCACTCTCCAGTC
GACATAACTTCGTATAGGATACTTTATACGAAGTTATGCAGAATGGTAGCTGGATTGTAGCTGCTATTAG
CAATATGAAACCTCTTAATAACTTCGTATAGTATACCTTATACGAAGTTATACTAGTCCTCCTGTACTCA
CCTGGAGCCGTACATGAACTGAGGGGACAGGATGTCCCAGGAGAAGGGCAGGGGGCCACCCTTGGTCACC
TTCAGCTTGGCGGTCTGGGTGCCCTCGTAGGGGCGGCCCTCGCCCTCGCCCTCGATCTCGAACTCGTGGC
CGTTCATGGAGCCCTCCATGTGCACCTTGAACCGCATGAACTCCTTGATCACTGCCTCGCCCTTGCTCAC
CATGGGACCGGGGTTTTCTTCCACGTCTCCTGCTTGCTTTAACAGAGAGAAGTTCGTGGCTCCGGAGCCG
GGCGCGCCCACGTTGATGTCGATCTGGTCCAGGGGGATGTACTCGCCCTCGCTGGTGATCCTGCTCTTGG
CGGCCGCAGACAGTCTCCGCAGGCGCTCGCCATTGCTGCTCAGCCTCATATCCAGCTCCAGCTTCTGGAA
CTCATCCTCGTCGTGTCCCAGCTGCTCCAGCAGCCGAAACAGCTCCTCATCATAGGTCTTTCTGAACCGG
GCCAGGGCAAAGCCGTAACAGGACTTGGCCACGATGTCGCACACGCAGTGGGCCACCTCTGTCCAGTTAT
CGTCGATCCAGCCGAAGCCTCTAGGGCAGATGGCCCACACCAGGGGAAACAGAATCCACAGCATGGAGAA
GGTAAACACGGCGAACTTCAGCACGTGCAGGCTGTGCTCGGCGCCTGTATCCTGGGCCAGCTGGGCCAGC
CGGCTATACTGCTTGGCCACGATGCTCATCACGATAGAGTAGGCGAAGATAAACCAGAAACAGCCAAAGC
CATACCAGGCGTAGGCGCCATTCCTCAGCCTAGGGTCGCCCTCTGCGTAGAACTCGGCCAGCACGCCAGA
CATCAGGATGGCAAAGATGATGGCGCTACAAGACACGCGATAGGGGGCCCTCAGCTGATACAGCAGATCG
TACACCAGCATTGGGCAGGTCAGCATGTAGTCGGCATACCTAAACACATGAGAAATAGAGTCATAAGCAC
ATGGGTCACATACAGGAGATATGTATATAACATTAATACAATTTTATAAAAAAAAGGGGGGGCACAGGTA
CCATAACTTCGTATAAAGTATCCTATACGAAGTTATTTGCCTTAACCCAGAAATTATCACTGTTATTCTT
TAGAATGGTGCAAAGAATAACTTCGTATAAGGTATACTATACGAAGTTATGCTAGCAACCCCGACACTTA
CCTGTAATTGCCGAAGCCGATGATGAAGGGGCCCACATCGCCGAAGTTGTGGCCCAGTGTGTCGGCCACG
ATCTTGCCGAAGTAGCTCAGCATGGCAAAGAAATTCACAAACAGGGCCAGGTTCTGCTCCTCCTGATAGC
CGGCGTAAAAGGAGGTTCTCTTGCTAGGGCCCCGAGATGTCCAGGACTCATAGCCCAGGTAGAATGTGGT
GATTGTCAGCACGATAAAGCAAGACCAGTGGGCGCCGATGGCCACGGAGTTCAGCTTGGTATCCAGATAC
CAGCCGTCCATTGTGCCCACGTAGAACATCTGGTCGGTGCCTGGTGCGTGTGCCATGGTGGCGAGCTCGA
AGTTCCTATACTATTTGAAGAATAGGAACTTCTTGCCTTAACCCAGAAATTATCACTGTTATTCTTTAGA
ATGGTGCAAAGAGAAGTTCCTATACCTTTTGAAGAATAGGAACTTCGAATTCGATATCAAGCTTATCGAT
AATCAACCTCTGGATTACAAAATTTGTGAAAGATTGACTGGTATTCTTAACTATGTTGCTCCTTTTACGC
TATGTGGATACGCTGCTTTAATGCCTTTGTATCATGCTATTGCTTCCCGTATGGCTTTCATTTTCTCCTC
CTTGTATAAATCCTGGTTGCTGTCTCTTTATGAGGAGTTGTGGCCCGTTGTCAGGCAACGTGGCGTGGTG
TGCACTGTGTTTGCTGACGCAACCCCCACTGGTTGGGGCATTGCCACCACCTGTCAGCTCCTTTCCGGGA
CTTTCGCTTTCCCCCTCCCTATTGCCACGGCGGAACTCATCGCCGCCTGCCTTGCCCGCTGCTGGACAGG
GGCTCGGCTGTTGGGCACTGACAATTCCGTGGTGTTGTCGGGGAAATCATCGTCCTTTCCTTGGCTGCTC
GCCTATGTTGCCACCTGGATTCTGCGCGGGACGTCCTTCTGCTACGTCCCTTCGGCCCTCAATCCAGCGG
ACCTTCCTTCCCGCGGCCTGCTGCCGGCTCTGCGGCCTCTTCCGCGTCTTCGCCTTCGCCCTCAGACGAG
TCGGATCTCCCTTTGGGCCGCCTCCCCGCATCGATACCG
